>Addgene plasmid #87071 | pLenti6.2-ccdB-3xFLAG-V5 | addgene full sequence | sequence record 352469 | Addgene NGS Result
GCCCCGCAGCTCGCGTCGTGCAGGACGTGACAAATGGAAGTAGCACGTCTCACTAGTCTCGTGCAGATGG
ACAGCACCGCTGAGCAATGGAAGCGGGTAGGCCTTTGGGGCAGCGGCCAATAGCAGCTTTGCTCCTTCGC
TTTCTGGGCTCAGAGGCTGGGAAGGGGTGGGTCCGGGGGCGGGCTCAGGGGCGGGCTCAGGGGCGGGGCG
GGCGCCCGAAGGTCCTCCGGAGGCCCGGCATTCTGCACGCTTCAAAAGCGCACGTCTGCCGCGCTGTTCT
CCTCTTCCTCATCTCCGGGCCTTTCGACTCTAGACACGTGTTGACAATTAATCATCGGCATAGTATATCG
GCATAGTATAATACGACAAGGTGAGGAACTAAACCATGGCCAAGCCTTTGTCTCAAGAAGAATCCACCCT
CATTGAAAGAGCAACGGCTACAATCAACAGCATCCCCATCTCTGAAGACTACAGCGTCGCCAGCGCAGCT
CTCTCTAGCGACGGCCGCATCTTCACTGGTGTCAATGTATATCATTTTACTGGGGGACCTTGTGCAGAAC
TCGTGGTGCTGGGCACTGCTGCTGCTGCGGCAGCTGGCAACCTGACTTGTATCGTCGCGATCGGAAATGA
GAACAGGGGCATCTTGAGCCCCTGCGGACGGTGCCGACAGGTGCTTCTCGATCTGCATCCTGGGATCAAA
GCCATAGTGAAGGACAGTGATGGACAGCCGACGGCAGTTGGGATTCGTGAATTGCTGCCCTCTGGTTATG
TGTGGGAGGGCTAAGCACAATTCGAGCTCGGTACCTTTAAGACCAATGACTTACAAGGCAGCTGTAGATC
TTAGCCACTTTTTAAAAGAAAAGGGGGGACTGGAAGGGCTAATTCACTCCCAACGAAGACAAGATCTGCT
TTTTGCTTGTACTGGGTCTCTCTGGTTAGACCAGATCTGAGCCTGGGAGCTCTCTGGCTAACTAGGGAAC
CCACTGCTTAAGCCTCAATAAAGCTTGCCTTGAGTGCTTCAAGTAGTGTGTGCCCGTCTGTTGTGTGACT
CTGGTAACTAGAGATCCCTCAGACCCTTTTAGTCAGTGTGGAAAATCTCTAGCAGTAGTAGTTCATGTCA
TCTTATTATTCAGTATTTATAACTTGCAAAGAAATGAATATCAGAGAGTGAGAGGAACTTGTTTATTGCA
GCTTATAATGGTTACAAATAAAGCAATAGCATCACAAATTTCACAAATAAAGCATTTTTTTCACTGCATT
CTAGTTGTGGTTTGTCCAAACTCATCAATGTATCTTATCATGTCTGGCTCTAGCTATCCCGCCCCTAACT
CCGCCCATCCCGCCCCTAACTCCGCCCAGTTCCGCCCATTCTCCGCCCCATGGCTGACTAATTTTTTTTA
TTTATGCAGAGGCCGAGGCCGCCTCGGCCTCTGAGCTATTCCAGAAGTAGTGAGGAGGCTTTTTTGGAGG
CCTAGGGACGTACCCAATTCGCCCTATAGTGAGTCGTATTACGCGCGCTCACTGGCCGTCGTTTTACAAC
GTCGTGACTGGGAAAACCCTGGCGTTACCCAACTTAATCGCCTTGCAGCACATCCCCCTTTCGCCAGCTG
GCGTAATAGCGAAGAGGCCCGCACCGATCGCCCTTCCCAACAGTTGCGCAGCCTGAATGGCGAATGGG
[124 nt withheld, positions 1679-1802]
C
[91 nt withheld, positions 1804-1894]
A
[49 nt withheld, positions 1896-1944]
CCTTTGACGTTGGAGTCCACGTTCTTT
[37 nt withheld, positions 1972-2008]
ACCCTATCTCGGTCTATTCTTTTGATTTATAAGGGATTTTGCCGATTTCGGCCTATTGGTTAAAAAATGA
GCTGATTTAACAAAAATTTAACGCGAATTTTAACAAAATATTAACGCTTACAATTTAGGTGGCACTTTTC
GGGGAAATGTGCGCGGAACCCCTATTTGTTTATTTTTCTAAATACATTCAAATATGTATCCGCTCATGAG
ACAATAACCCTGATAAATGCTTCAATAATATTGAAAAAGGAAGAGTATGAGTATTCAACATTTCCGTGTC
GCCCTTATTCCCTTTTTTGCGGCATTTTGCCTTCCTGTTTTTGCTCACCCAGAAACGCTGGTGAAAGTAA
AAGATGCTGAAGATCAGTTGGGTGCACGAGTGGGTTACATCGAACTGGATCTCAACAGCGGTAAGATCCT
TGAGAGTTTTCGCCCCGAAGAACGTTTTCCAATGATGAGCACTTTTAAAGTTCTGCTATGTGGCGCGGTA
TTATCCCGTATTGACGCCGGGCAAGAGCAACTCGGTCGCCGCATACACTATTCTCAGAATGACTTGGTTG
AGTACTCACCAGTCACAGAAAAGCATCTTACGGATGGCATGACAGTAAGAGAATTATGCAGTGCTGCCAT
AACCATGAGTGATAACACTGCGGCCAACTTACTTCTGACAACGATCGGAGGACCGAAGGAGCTAACCGCT
TTTTTGCACAACATGGGGGATCATGTAACTCGCCTTGATCGTTGGGAACCGGAGCTGAATGAAGCCATAC
CAAACGACGAGCGTGACACCACGATGCCTGTAGCAATGGCAACAACGTTGCGCAAACTATTAACTGGCGA
ACTACTTACTCTAGCTTCCCGGCAACAATTAATAGACTGGATGGAGGCGGATAAAGTTGCAGGACCACTT
CTGCGCTCGGCCCTTCCGGCTGGCTGGTTTATTGCTGATAAATCTGGAGCCGGTGAGCGTGGGTCTCGCG
GTATCATTGCAGCACTGGGGCCAGATGGTAAGCCCTCCCGTATCGTAGTTATCTACACGACGGGGAGTCA
GGCAACTATGGATGAACGAAATAGACAGATCGCTGAGATAGGTGCCTCACTGATTAAGCATTGGTAACTG
TCAGACCAAGTTTACTCATATATACTTTAGATTGATTTAAAACTTCATTTTTAATTTAAAAGGATCTAGG
TGAAGATCCTTTTTGATAATCTCATGACCAAAATCCCTTAACGTGAGTTTTCGTTCCACTGAGCGTCAGA
CCCCGTAGAAAAGATCAAAGGATCTTCTTGAGATCCTTTTTTTCTGCGCGTAATCTGCTGCTTGCAAACA
AAAAAACCACCGCTACCAGCGGTGGTTTGTTTGCCGGATCAAGAGCTACCAACTCTTTTTCCGAAGGTAA
CTGGCTTCAGCAGAGCGCAGATACCAAATACTGTTCTTCTAGTGTAGCCGTAGTTAGGCCACCACTTCAA
GAACTCTGTAGCACCGCCTACATACCTCGCTCTGCTAATCCTGTTACCAGTGGCTGCTGCCAGTGGCGAT
AAGTCGTGTCTTACCGGGTTGGACTCAAGACGATAGTTACCGGATAAGGCGCAGCGGTCGGGCTGAACGG
GGGGTTCGTGCACACAGCCCAGCTTGGAGCGAACGACCTACACCGAACTGAGATACCTACAGCGTGAGCT
ATGAGAAAGCGCCACGCTTCCCGAAGGGAGAAAGGCGGACAGGTATCCGGTAAGCGGCAGGGTCGGAACA
GGAGAGCGCACGAGGGAGCTTCCAGGGGGAAACGCCTGGTATCTTTATAGTCCTGTCGGGTTTCGCCACC
TCTGACTTGAGCGTCGATTTTTGTGATGCTCGTCAGGGGGGCGGAGCCTATGGAAAAACGCCAGCAACGC
GGCCTTTTTACGGTTCCTGGCCTTTTGCTGGCCTTTTGCTCACATGTTCTTTCCTGCGTTATCCCCTGAT
TCTGTGGATAACCGTATTACCGCCTTTGAGTGAGCTGATACCGCTCGCCGCAGCCGAACGACCGAGCGCA
GCGAGTCAGTGAGCGAGGAAGCGGAAGAGCGCCCAATACGCAAACCGCCTCTCCCCGCGCGTTGGCCGAT
TCATTAATGCAGCTGGCACGACAGGTTTCCCGACTGGAAAGCGGGCAGTGAGCGCAACGCAATTAATGTG
AGTTAGCTCACTCATTAGGCACCCCAGGCTTTACACTTTATGCTTCCGGCTCGTATGTTGTGTGGAATTG
TGAGCGGATAACAATTTCACACAGGAAACAGCTATGACCATGATTACGCCAAGCGCGCAATTAACCCTCA
CTAAAGGGAACAAAAGCTGGAGCTGCAAGCTTAATGTAGTCTTATGCAATACTCTTGTAGTCTTGCAACA
TGGTAACGATGAGTTAGCAACATGCCTTACAAGGAGAGAAAAAGCACCGTGCATGCCGATTGGTGGAAGT
AAGGTGGTACGATCGTGCCTTATTAGGAAGGCAACAGACGGGTCTGACATGGATTGGACGAACCACTGAA
TTGCCGCATTGCAGAGATATTGTATTTAAGTGCCTAGCTCGATACATAAACGGGTCTCTCTGGTTAGACC
AGATCTGAGCCTGGGAGCTCTCTGGCTAACTAGGGAACCCACTGCTTAAGCCTCAATAAAGCTTGCCTTG
AGTGCTTCAAGTAGTGTGTGCCCGTCTGTTGTGTGACTCTGGTAACTAGAGATCCCTCAGACCCTTTTAG
TCAGTGTGGAAAATCTCTAGCAGTGGCGCCCGAACAGGGACTTGAAAGCGAAAGGGAAACCAGAGGAGCT
CTCTCGACGCAGGACTCGGCTTGCTGAAGCGCGCACGGCAAGAGGCGAGGGGCGGCGACTGGTGAGTACG
CCAAAAATTTTGACTAGCGGAGGCTAGAAGGAGAGAGATGGGTGCGAGAGCGTCAGTATTAAGCGGGGGA
GAATTAGATCGCGATGGGAAAAAATTCGGTTAAGGCCAGGGGGAAAGAAAAAATATAAATTAAAACATAT
AGTATGGGCAAGCAGGGAGCTAGAACGATTCGCAGTTAATCCTGGCCTGTTAGAAACATCAGAAGGCTGT
AGACAAATACTGGGACAGCTACAACCATCCCTTCAGACAGGATCAGAAGAACTTAGATCATTATATAATA
CAGTAGCAACCCTCTATTGTGTGCATCAAAGGATAGAGATAAAAGACACCAAGGAAGCTTTAGACAAGAT
AGAGGAAGAGCAAAACAAAAGTAAGACCACCGCACAGCAAGCGGCCGCTGATCTTCAGACCTGGAGGAGG
AGATATGAGGGACAATTGGAGAAGTGAATTATATAAATATAAAGTAGTAAAAATTGAACCATTAGGAGTA
GCACCCACCAAGGCAAAGAGAAGAGTGGTGCAGAGAGAAAAAAGAGCAGTGGGAATAGGAGCTTTGTTCC
TTGGGTTCTTGGGAGCAGCAGGAAGCACTATGGGCGCAGCGTCAATGACGCTGACGGTACAGGCCAGACA
ATTATTGTCTGGTATAGTGCAGCAGCAGAACAATTTGCTGAGGGCTATTGAGGCGCAACAGCATCTGTTG
CAACTCACAGTCTGGGGCATCAAGCAGCTCCAGGCAAGAATCCTGGCTGTGGAAAGATACCTAAAGGATC
AACAGCTCCTGGGGATTTGGGGTTGCTCTGGAAAACTCATTTGCACCACTGCTGTGCCTTGGAATGCTAG
TTGGAGTAATAAATCTCTGGAACAGATTTGGAATCACACGACCTGGATGGAGTGGGACAGAGAAATTAAC
AATTACACAAGCTTAATACACTCCTTAATTGAAGAATCGCAAAACCAGCAAGAAAAGAATGAACAAGAAT
TATTGGAATTAGATAAATGGGCAAGTTTGTGGAATTGGTTTAACATAACAAATTGGCTGTGGTATATAAA
ATTATTCATAATGATAGTAGGAGGCTTGGTAGGTTTAAGAATAGTTTTTGCTGTACTTTCTATAGTGAAT
AGAGTTAGGCAGGGATATTCACCATTATCGTTTCAGACCCACCTCCCAACCCCGAGGGGACCCGACAGGC
CCGAAGGAATAGAAGAAGAAGGTGGAGAGAGAGACAGAGACAGATCCATTCGATTAGTGAACGGATCTCG
ACGGTATCGATGTCGACGTTAACGCTAGCGACTGGGTCTGCGATGTCGACGTTAACGCTAGCGACTGGGT
CTGCGATAAGCTTGGGAGTTCCGCGTTACATAACTTACGGTAAATGGCCCGCCTGGCTGACCGCCCAACG
ACCCCCGCCCATTGACGTCAATAATGACGTATGTTCCCATAGTAACGCCAATAGGGACTTTCCATTGACG
TCAATGGGTGGAGTATTTACGGTAAACTGCCCACTTGGCAGTACATCAAGTGTATCATATGCCAAGTACG
CCCCCTATTGACGTCAATGACGGTAAATGGCCCGCCTGGCATTATGCCCAGTACATGACCTTATGGGACT
TTCCTACTTGGCAGTACATCTAGTATTAGTCATCGCTATTACCATGGTGATGCGGTTTTGGCAGTACATC
AATGGGCGTGGATAGCGGTTTGACTCACGGGGATTTCCAAGTCTCCACCCCATTGACGTCAATGGGAGTT
TGTTTTGGCACCAAAATCAACGGGACTTTCCAAAATGTCGTAACAACTCCGCCCCATTGACGCAAATGGG
CGGTAGGCGTGTACGGTGGGAGGTCTATATAAGCAGAGCTCTCTGGCTAACTAGAGAACCCACTGCTTAC
TGGCTTATCGAAATTAATACGACTCACTATAGGGAGACCCAAGCTGGCTAGCGTTTAAACTTAAGCTTGG
TACCGAGCTCGGATCCACTAGTCCAGTGTGGTGGAATTCTGCAGATATCAACAAGTTTGTACAAAAAAGC
TGAACGAGAAACGTAAAATGATATAAATATCAATATATTAAATTAGATTTTGCATAAAAAACAGACTACA
TAATACTGTAAAACACAACATATCCAGTCACTATGGCGGCCGCATTAGGCACCCCAGGCTTTACACTTTA
TGCTTCCGGCTCGTATAATGTGTGGATTTTGAGTTAGGATCCGTCGAGATTTTCAGGAGCTAAGGAAGCT
AAAATGGAGAAAAAAATCACTGGATATACCACCGTTGATATATCCCAATGGCATCGTAAAGAACATTTTG
AGGCATTTCAGTCAGTTGCTCAATGTACCTATAACCAGACCGTTCAGCTGGATATTACGGCCTTTTTAAA
GACCGTAAAGAAAAATAAGCACAAGTTTTATCCGGCCTTTATTCACATTCTTGCCCGCCTGATGAATGCT
CATCCGGAATTCCGTATGGCAATGAAAGACGGTGAGCTGGTGATATGGGATAGTGTTCACCCTTGTTACA
CCGTTTTCCATGAGCAAACTGAAACGTTTTCATCGCTCTGGAGTGAATACCACGACGATTTCCGGCAGTT
TCTACACATATATTCGCAAGATGTGGCGTGTTACGGTGAAAACCTGGCCTATTTCCCTAAAGGGTTTATT
GAGAATATGTTTTTCGTCTCAGCCAATCCCTGGGTGAGTTTCACCAGTTTTGATTTAAACGTGGCCAATA
TGGACAACTTCTTCGCCCCCGTTTTCACCATGGGCAAATATTATACGCAAGGCGACAAGGTGCTGATGCC
GCTGGCGATTCAGGTTCATCATGCCGTTTGTGATGGCTTCCATGTCGGCAGAATGCTTAATGAATTACAA
CAGTACTGCGATGAGTGGCAGGGCGGGGCGTAAAGATCTGGATCCGGCTTACTAAAAGCCAGATAACAGT
ATGCGTATTTGCGCGCTGATTTTTGCGGTATAAGAATATATACTGATATGTATACCCGAAGTATGTCAAA
AAGAGGTATGCTATGAAGCAGCGTATTACAGTGACAGTTGACAGCGACAGCTATCAGTTGCTCAAGGCAT
ATATGATGTCAATATCTCCGGTCTGGTAAGCACAACCATGCAGAATGAAGCCCGTCGTCTGCGTGCCGAA
CGCTGGAAAGCGGAAAATCAGGAAGGGATGGCTGAGGTCGCCCGGTTTATTGAAATGAACGGCTCTTTTG
CTGACGAGAACAGGGGCTGGTGAAATGCAGTTTAAGGTTTACACCTATAAAAGAGAGAGCCGTTATCGTC
TGTTTGTGGATGTACAGAGTGATATTATTGACACGCCCGGGCGACGGATGGTGATCCCCCTGGCCAGTGC
ACGTCTGCTGTCAGATAAAGTCTCCCGTGAACTTTACCCGGTGGTGCATATCGGGGATGAAAGCTGGCGC
ATGATGACCACCGATATGGCCAGTGTGCCGGTCTCCGTTATCGGGGAAGAAGTGGCTGATCTCAGCCACC
GCGAAAATGACATCAAAAACGCCATTAACCTGATGTTCTGGGGAATATAAATGTCAGGCTCCCTTATACA
CAGCCAGTCTGCAGGTCGACCATAGTGACTGGATATGTTGTGTTTTACAGTATTATGTAGTCTGTTTTTT
ATGCAAAATCTAATTTAATATATTGATATTTATATCATTTTACGTTTCTCGTTCAGCTTTCTTGTACAAA
GTGGTTGATTACAAAGACCATGACGGTGATTATAAAGATCATGACATCGACTACAAGGATGACGATGACA
AGGGCTCGGGCTCGACCTCGGGTAAGCCTATCCCTAACCCTCTCCTCGGTCTCGATTCTACATGATAACT
CGAGTCTAGAGGGCCCGCGGTTCGAAGGTAAGCCTATCCCTAACCCTCTCCTCGGTCTCGATTCTACGCG
TACCGGTTAGTAATGACGATGGTACCTACCGGGTAGGGGAGGCGCTTTTCCCAAGGCAGTCTGGAGCATG
CGCTTTAGCAGCCCCGCTGGGCACTTGGCGCTACACAAGTGGCCTCTGGCCTCGCACACATTCCACATCC
ACCGGTAGGCGCCAACCGGCTCCGTTCTTTGGTGGCCCCTTCGCGCCACCTTCTACTCCTCCCCTAGTCA
GGAAGTTCCCCCCC
Features (pLannotate 1.2.2; 38 found; start..end, strand, type, name):
    320..367     +  promoter       EM7 promoter: synthetic bacterial promoter&nbsp
    386..784     +  CDS            BSD: blasticidin S deaminase; Aspergillus terreus BSD; confers resistance to blasticidin
    801..869     +  CDS            nef (fragment): NEF_HV1Z2 - Experimental evidence at protein level: Swiss-Prot protein existence level 1. Extracellular Nef protein targets CD4(+) T-lymphocytes for apoptosis by interacting with CXCR4 surface receptors. From Human immunodeficiency virus type 1 group M subtype D (isolate Z2/CDC-Z34) (HIV-1).
    871..1104    +  LTR            3' LTR (ΔU3): self-inactivating 3' long terminal repeat (LTR) from HIV-1
   1176..1297    +  polyA_signal   SV40 poly(A) signal: SV40 polyadenylation signal
   1337..1472    +  rep_origin     SV40 ori: SV40 origin of replication
   1493..1511    -  promoter       T7 promoter: promoter for bacteriophage T7 RNA polymerase
   1519..1674    +  CDS            lacZα (fragment): LacZα fragment of β-galactosidase; lacZ fragment
   1679..2107    +  rep_origin     f1 ori (sequence partly withheld): f1 bacteriophage origin of replication; arrow indicates direction of (+) strand synthesis
   2160..2264    +  promoter       AmpR promoter: bla
   2265..3125    +  CDS            AmpR: β-lactamase; bla; confers resistance to ampicillin, carbenicillin, and related antibiotics
   3296..3884    +  rep_origin     ori: high-copy-number ColE1/pMB1/pBR322/pUC origin of replication
   4067..4159    +  CDS            lacI (fragment): lac repressor; lacI; The lac repressor binds to the lac operator to inhibit transcription in E. coli. This inhibition can be relieved by adding lactose or isopropyl-β-D-thiogalactopyranoside (IPTG).
   4172..4193    +  protein_bind   CAP binding site: CAP binding activates transcription in the presence of cAMP. E. coli catabolite activator protein
   4208..4238    +  promoter       lac promoter: promoter for the E. coli lac operon
   4246..4262    +  protein_bind   lac operator: The lac repressor binds to the lac operator to inhibit transcription in E. coli. This inhibition can be relieved by adding lactose or isopropyl-β-D-thiogalactopyranoside (IPTG). lac repressor encoded by lacI
   4307..4325    +  promoter       T3 promoter: promoter for bacteriophage T3 RNA polymerase
   4353..4579    +  promoter       RSV promoter: Rous sarcoma virus enhancer/promoter
   4580..4760    +  LTR            5' LTR (truncated): truncated 5' long terminal repeat (LTR) from HIV-1
   4807..4932    +  misc_feature   HIV-1 Ψ: packaging signal of human immunodeficiency virus type 1
   4916..5279    +  CDS            HIV-1 gag (fragment): gag protein from human immunodeficiency virus 1; gag
   5425..5658    +  misc_feature   RRE: The Rev response element (RRE) of HIV-1 allows for Rev-dependent mRNA export from the nucleus to the cytoplasm.
   6035..6135    +  CDS            Rev (fragment): human immunodeficiency virus 1 (HIV-1) Rev protein; rev; enhances nuclear export of unspliced and incompletely spliced viral mRNAs
   6232..6534    +  enhancer       CMV enhancer: human cytomegalovirus immediate early enhancer
   6535..6738    +  promoter       CMV promoter: human cytomegalovirus (CMV) immediate early promoter
   6734..6767    +  LTR            5' LTR (truncated) (fragment): truncated 5' long terminal repeat (LTR) from HIV-1
   6783..6801    +  promoter       T7 promoter: promoter for bacteriophage T7 RNA polymerase
   6889..7013    +  protein_bind   attR1: mutant version of attR; recombination site for the Gateway® LR reaction LR Clonase™
   7038..7068    +  promoter       lac UV5 promoter: E. coli lac promoter with an "up" mutation
   7092..7121    +  promoter       cat promoter (fragment): promoter of the E. coli cat gene encoding chloramphenicol acetyltransferase
   7122..7781    +  CDS            CmR: chloramphenicol acetyltransferase; cat; confers resistance to chloramphenicol
   7960..8118    +  CDS            ccdA (fragment): CCDA_ECO57 - Also known as H, letA. Experimental evidence at protein level: Swiss-Prot protein existence level 1. Antitoxin component of a type II toxin-antitoxin (TA) system which inhibits the post-segregational killing (PSK) of plasmid-free cells, also referred to as a plasmid addiction system. Binds to and blocks the activity of CcdB; will also remove bound CcdB protein from the CcdB-GyrA complex by forming a CcdA-CcdB complex, a process termed rejuvenation. Functions as a transcriptional corepressor for the ccdAB operon, repression also requires CcdB (By similarity). From Escherichia coli
   8123..8425    +  CDS            ccdB: CCDB_ECOLI - Also known as G, letB, letD. Experimental evidence at protein level: Swiss-Prot protein existence level 1. Toxic component of a type II toxin-antitoxin (TA) system, functioning in plasmid maintainence. Responsible for the post- segregational killing (PSK) of plasmid-free cells, also referred to as a plasmid addiction system. Half-life of over 2 hours. Cell killing by CcdB is accompanied by filamentation, defects in chromosome and plasmid segregation, defects in cell division, formation of anucleate cells, decreased DNA synthesis and plasmid loss. Interferes with the activity of DN
   8469..8593    -  protein_bind   attR2: mutant version of attR; recombination site for the Gateway® LR reaction LR Clonase™
   8598..8660    +  CDS            3xFLAG: three tandem FLAG® epitope tags, followed by an enterokinase cleavage site
   8679..8719    +  CDS            V5 tag (fragment): epitope tag from simian virus 5
   8755..8796    +  CDS            V5 tag: epitope tag from simian virus 5
   8829..306     +  promoter       PGK promoter (across the origin): mouse phosphoglycerate kinase 1 promoter
