[The description below was written by a language model from this plasmid's Addgene catalogue record and pLannotate feature annotations shown in this document.]
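Description:
pLenti6.2-ccdB-3xFLAG-V5 is an empty Gateway destination vector built on the Invitrogen pLenti6.2 lentiviral backbone, intended for mammalian expression of open reading frames fused at their C terminus to a 3xFLAG-V5 tandem epitope tag. In bacteria it is maintained through a high-copy ColE1/pUC-type origin and selected with ampicillin (β-lactamase on the backbone) together with chloramphenicol (the CmR gene inside the Gateway cassette). An f1 origin is also annotated. Because the cassette carries the gyrase-targeting toxin gene ccdB, the plasmid is grown in a ccdB-tolerant strain.

The viral portion has a third-generation, self-inactivating layout: an RSV promoter drives a truncated HIV-1 5' LTR, followed by the Ψ packaging signal with a gag fragment and the Rev response element, and the transfer region ends in a ΔU3 3' LTR with an SV40 polyadenylation signal downstream. Within it, the CMV enhancer/promoter sits upstream of an attR1–CmR–ccdB–attR2 cassette. In an LR recombination with an entry clone, the gene of interest replaces this cassette, and loss of ccdB provides counter-selection against unrecombined vector in standard strains. The 3xFLAG and V5 coding sequences lie immediately after attR2, so an insert lacking a stop codon and placed in frame is read through into the tags. A second cassette, with the mouse PGK promoter and the bacterial EM7 promoter ahead of the blasticidin S deaminase gene, allows blasticidin selection of transduced cells. The record lists no insert. The associated publication concerns a quantitative chaperone interaction network, consistent with use of tagged proteins for detection and affinity-based interaction studies.
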