Addgene plasmid #87071: pLenti6.2-ccdB-3xFLAG-V5
Purpose: (Empty Backbone) Lentiviral Gateway-compatible expression vector backbone with a C-terminal 3xFLAG-V5 tag
Depositing lab: Susan Lindquist & Mikko Taipale. Depositing organization: Whitehead Institute for Biomedical Research. Publication: A quantitative chaperone interaction network reveals the architecture of cellular protein homeostasis pathways. Taipale M, Tucker G, Peng J, Krykbaeva I, Lin ZY, Larsen B, Choi H, Berger B, Gingras AC, Lindquist S. Cell. 2014 Jul 17;158(2):434-48. doi: 10.1016/j.cell.2014.05.039. PubMed 25036637.
Backbone
  Vector backbone: pLenti6.2
  Backbone manufacturer: Invitrogen
  Vector type: Mammalian Expression, Lentiviral
  Selectable markers: Blasticidin
  Tag / fusion protein: 3xFLAG-V5 (C terminal on backbone)
Growth in bacteria
  Bacterial resistance: Chloramphenicol and Ampicillin, 25 & 100 μg/mL
  Growth temperature: 30°C
  Growth strain: ccdB Survival
  Copy number: High Copy
Gene/Insert
  Gene/Insert name: None
  Tag / fusion protein: 3xFLAG-V5 (C terminal on backbone)
Terms and licenses: Academic/Nonprofit Terms; Industry Terms: Not Available to Industry
How to cite: pLenti6.2-ccdB-3xFLAG-V5 was a gift from Susan Lindquist & Mikko Taipale (Addgene plasmid # 87071 ; http://n2t.net/addgene:87071 ; RRID:Addgene_87071)
