>Addgene plasmid #87071 | pLenti6.2-ccdB-3xFLAG-V5 | depositor partial sequence | sequence record 169900 | pLenti6.2-ccdB-3xFLAG-V5 sequence 8956 bps
AATGTAGTCTTATGCAATACTCTTGTAGTCTTGCAACATGGTAACGATGAGTTAGCAACATGCCTTACAA
GGAGAGAAAAAGCACCGTGCATGCCGATTGGTGGAAGTAAGGTGGTACGATCGTGCCTTATTAGGAAGGC
AACAGACGGGTCTGACATGGATTGGACGAACCACTGAATTGCCGCATTGCAGAGATATTGTATTTAAGTG
CCTAGCTCGATACATAAACGGGTCTCTCTGGTTAGACCAGATCTGAGCCTGGGAGCTCTCTGGCTAACTA
GGGAACCCACTGCTTAAGCCTCAATAAAGCTTGCCTTGAGTGCTTCAAGTAGTGTGTGCCCGTCTGTTGT
GTGACTCTGGTAACTAGAGATCCCTCAGACCCTTTTAGTCAGTGTGGAAAATCTCTAGCAGTGGCGCCCG
AACAGGGACTTGAAAGCGAAAGGGAAACCAGAGGAGCTCTCTCGACGCAGGACTCGGCTTGCTGAAGCGC
GCACGGCAAGAGGCGAGGGGCGGCGACTGGTGAGTACGCCAAAAATTTTGACTAGCGGAGGCTAGAAGGA
GAGAGATGGGTGCGAGAGCGTCAGTATTAAGCGGGGGAGAATTAGATCGCGATGGGAAAAAATTCGGTTA
AGGCCAGGGGGAAAGAAAAAATATAAATTAAAACATATAGTATGGGCAAGCAGGGAGCTAGAACGATTCG
CAGTTAATCCTGGCCTGTTAGAAACATCAGAAGGCTGTAGACAAATACTGGGACAGCTACAACCATCCCT
TCAGACAGGATCAGAAGAACTTAGATCATTATATAATACAGTAGCAACCCTCTATTGTGTGCATCAAAGG
ATAGAGATAAAAGACACCAAGGAAGCTTTAGACAAGATAGAGGAAGAGCAAAACAAAAGTAAGACCACCG
CACAGCAAGCGGCCGCTGATCTTCAGACCTGGAGGAGGAGATATGAGGGACAATTGGAGAAGTGAATTAT
ATAAATATAAAGTAGTAAAAATTGAACCATTAGGAGTAGCACCCACCAAGGCAAAGAGAAGAGTGGTGCA
GAGAGAAAAAAGAGCAGTGGGAATAGGAGCTTTGTTCCTTGGGTTCTTGGGAGCAGCAGGAAGCACTATG
GGCGCAGCGTCAATGACGCTGACGGTACAGGCCAGACAATTATTGTCTGGTATAGTGCAGCAGCAGAACA
ATTTGCTGAGGGCTATTGAGGCGCAACAGCATCTGTTGCAACTCACAGTCTGGGGCATCAAGCAGCTCCA
GGCAAGAATCCTGGCTGTGGAAAGATACCTAAAGGATCAACAGCTCCTGGGGATTTGGGGTTGCTCTGGA
AAACTCATTTGCACCACTGCTGTGCCTTGGAATGCTAGTTGGAGTAATAAATCTCTGGAACAGATTTGGA
ATCACACGACCTGGATGGAGTGGGACAGAGAAATTAACAATTACACAAGCTTAATACACTCCTTAATTGA
AGAATCGCAAAACCAGCAAGAAAAGAATGAACAAGAATTATTGGAATTAGATAAATGGGCAAGTTTGTGG
AATTGGTTTAACATAACAAATTGGCTGTGGTATATAAAATTATTCATAATGATAGTAGGAGGCTTGGTAG
GTTTAAGAATAGTTTTTGCTGTACTTTCTATAGTGAATAGAGTTAGGCAGGGATATTCACCATTATCGTT
TCAGACCCACCTCCCAACCCCGAGGGGACCCGACAGGCCCGAAGGAATAGAAGAAGAAGGTGGAGAGAGA
GACAGAGACAGATCCATTCGATTAGTGAACGGATCTCGACGGTATCGATAAGCTTGGGAGTTCCGCGTTA
CATAACTTACGGTAAATGGCCCGCCTGGCTGACCGCCCAACGACCCCCGCCCATTGACGTCAATAATGAC
GTATGTTCCCATAGTAACGCCAATAGGGACTTTCCATTGACGTCAATGGGTGGAGTATTTACGGTAAACT
GCCCACTTGGCAGTACATCAAGTGTATCATATGCCAAGTACGCCCCCTATTGACGTCAATGACGGTAAAT
GGCCCGCCTGGCATTATGCCCAGTACATGACCTTATGGGACTTTCCTACTTGGCAGTACATCTACGTATT
AGTCATCGCTATTACCATGGTGATGCGGTTTTGGCAGTACATCAATGGGCGTGGATAGCGGTTTGACTCA
CGGGGATTTCCAAGTCTCCACCCCATTGACGTCAATGGGAGTTTGTTTTGGCACCAAAATCAACGGGACT
TTCCAAAATGTCGTAACAACTCCGCCCCATTGACGCAAATGGGCGGTAGGCGTGTACGGTGGGAGGTCTA
TATAAGCAGAGCTCTCTGGCTAACTAGAGAACCCACTGCTTACTGGCTTATCGAAATTAATACGACTCAC
TATAGGGAGACCCAAGCTGGCTAGCGTTTAAACTTAAGCTTGGTACCGAGCTCGGATCCACTAGTCCAGT
GTGGTGGAATTCTGCAGATATCAACAAGTTTGTACAAAAAAGCTGAACGAGAAACGTAAAATGATATAAA
TATCAATATATTAAATTAGATTTTGCATAAAAAACAGACTACATAATACTGTAAAACACAACATATCCAG
TCACTATGGCGGCCGCATTAGGCACCCCAGGCTTTACACTTTATGCTTCCGGCTCGTATAATGTGTGGAT
TTTGAGTTAGGATCCGTCGAGATTTTCAGGAGCTAAGGAAGCTAAAATGGAGAAAAAAATCACTGGATAT
ACCACCGTTGATATATCCCAATGGCATCGTAAAGAACATTTTGAGGCATTTCAGTCAGTTGCTCAATGTA
CCTATAACCAGACCGTTCAGCTGGATATTACGGCCTTTTTAAAGACCGTAAAGAAAAATAAGCACAAGTT
TTATCCGGCCTTTATTCACATTCTTGCCCGCCTGATGAATGCTCATCCGGAATTCCGTATGGCAATGAAA
GACGGTGAGCTGGTGATATGGGATAGTGTTCACCCTTGTTACACCGTTTTCCATGAGCAAACTGAAACGT
TTTCATCGCTCTGGAGTGAATACCACGACGATTTCCGGCAGTTTCTACACATATATTCGCAAGATGTGGC
GTGTTACGGTGAAAACCTGGCCTATTTCCCTAAAGGGTTTATTGAGAATATGTTTTTCGTCTCAGCCAAT
CCCTGGGTGAGTTTCACCAGTTTTGATTTAAACGTGGCCAATATGGACAACTTCTTCGCCCCCGTTTTCA
CCATGGGCAAATATTATACGCAAGGCGACAAGGTGCTGATGCCGCTGGCGATTCAGGTTCATCATGCCGT
TTGTGATGGCTTCCATGTCGGCAGAATGCTTAATGAATTACAACAGTACTGCGATGAGTGGCAGGGCGGG
GCGTAAAGATCTGGATCCGGCTTACTAAAAGCCAGATAACAGTATGCGTATTTGCGCGCTGATTTTTGCG
GTATAAGAATATATACTGATATGTATACCCGAAGTATGTCAAAAAGAGGTATGCTATGAAGCAGCGTATT
ACAGTGACAGTTGACAGCGACAGCTATCAGTTGCTCAAGGCATATATGATGTCAATATCTCCGGTCTGGT
AAGCACAACCATGCAGAATGAAGCCCGTCGTCTGCGTGCCGAACGCTGGAAAGCGGAAAATCAGGAAGGG
ATGGCTGAGGTCGCCCGGTTTATTGAAATGAACGGCTCTTTTGCTGACGAGAACAGGGGCTGGTGAAATG
CAGTTTAAGGTTTACACCTATAAAAGAGAGAGCCGTTATCGTCTGTTTGTGGATGTACAGAGTGATATTA
TTGACACGCCCGGGCGACGGATGGTGATCCCCCTGGCCAGTGCACGTCTGCTGTCAGATAAAGTCTCCCG
TGAACTTTACCCGGTGGTGCATATCGGGGATGAAAGCTGGCGCATGATGACCACCGATATGGCCAGTGTG
CCGGTCTCCGTTATCGGGGAAGAAGTGGCTGATCTCAGCCACCGCGAAAATGACATCAAAAACGCCATTA
ACCTGATGTTCTGGGGAATATAAATGTCAGGCTCCCTTATACACAGCCAGTCTGCAGGTCGACCATAGTG
ACTGGATATGTTGTGTTTTACAGTATTATGTAGTCTGTTTTTTATGCAAAATCTAATTTAATATATTGAT
ATTTATATCATTTTACGTTTCTCGTTCAGCTTTCTTGTACAAAGTGGTTGATTACAAAGACCATGACGGT
GATTATAAAGATCATGACATCGACTACAAGGATGACGATGACAAGGGCTCGGGCTCGACCTCGGGTAAGC
CTATCCCTAACCCTCTCCTCGGTCTCGATTCTACATGATAACTCGAGTCTAGAGGGCCCGCGGTTCGAAG
GTAAGCCTATCCCTAACCCTCTCCTCGGTCTCGATTCTACGCGTACCGGTTAGTAATGACGATGGTACCT
ACCGGGTAGGGGAGGCGCTTTTCCCAAGGCAGTCTGGAGCATGCGCTTTAGCAGCCCCGCTGGGCACTTG
GCGCTACACAAGTGGCCTCTGGCCTCGCACACATTCCACATCCACCGGTAGGCGCCAACCGGCTCCGTTC
TTTGGTGGCCCCTTCGCGCCACCTTCTACTCCTCCCCTAGTCAGGAAGTTCCCCCCCGCCCCGCAGCTCG
CGTCGTGCAGGACGTGACAAATGGAAGTAGCACGTCTCACTAGTCTCGTGCAGATGGACAGCACCGCTGA
GCAATGGAAGCDGGTAGGCCTTTGGGGCAGCGGCCAATAGCAGCTTTGCTCCTTCGCTTTCTGGGCTCAG
AGGCTGGGAAGGGGTGGGTCCGGGGGCGGGCTCAGGGGCGGGCTCAGGGGCGGGGCGGGCGCCCGAAGTC
CTCCGGAGGCCCGGCATTCTGCACGCTTCAAAAGCGCACGTCTGCCGCGCTGTTCTCCTCTTCCTCATCT
CCGGGCCTTTCGACTCTAGACACGTGTTGACAATTAATCATCGGCATAGTATATCGGCATAGTATAATAC
GACAAGGTGAGGAACTAAACCATGGCCAAGCCTTTGTCTCAAGAAGAATCCACCCTCATTGAAAGAGCAA
CGGCTACAATCAACAGCATCCCCATCTCTGAAGACTACAGCGTCGCCAGCGCAGCTCTCTCTAGCGACGG
CCGCATCTTCACTGGTGTCAATGTATATCATTTTACTGGGGGACCTTGTGCAGAACTCGTGGTGCTGGGC
ACTGCTGCTGCTGCGGCAGCTGGCAACCTGACTTGTATCGTCGCGATCGGAAATGAGAACAGGGGCATCT
TGAGCCCCTGCGGACGGTGCCGACAGGTGCTTCTCGATCTGCATCCTGGGATCAAAGCCATAGTGAAGGA
CAGTGATGGACAGCCGACGGCAGTTGGGATTCGTGAATTGCTGCCCTCTGGTTATGTGTGGGAGGGCTAA
GCACAATTCGAGCTCGGTACCTTTAAGACCAATGACTTACAAGGCAGCTGTAGATCTTAGCCACTTTTTA
AAAGAAAAGGGGGGACTGGAAGGGCTAATTCACTCCCAACGAAGACAAGATCTGCTTTTTGCTTGTACTG
GGTCTCTCTGGTTAGACCAGATCTGAGCCTGGGAGCTCTCTGGCTAACTAGGGAACCCACTGCTTAAGCC
TCAATAAAGCTTGCCTTGAGTGCTTCAAGTAGTGTGTGCCCGTCTGTTGTGTGACTCTGGTAACTAGAGA
TCCCTCAGACCCTTTTAGTCAGTGTGGAAAATCTCTAGCAGTAGTAGTTCATGTCATCTTATTATTCAGT
ATTTATAACTTGCAAAGAAATGAATATCAGAGAGTGAGAGGAACTTGTTTATTGCAGCTTATAATGGTTA
CAAATAAAGCAATAGCATCACAAATTTCACAAATAAAGCATTTTTTTCACTGCATTCTAGTTGTGGTTTG
TCCAAACTCATCAATGTATCTTATCATGTCTGGCTCTAGCTATCCCGCCCCTAACTCCGCCCATCCCGCC
CCTAACTCCGCCCAGTTCCGCCCATTCTCCGCCCCATGGCTGACTAATTTTTTTTATTTATGCAGAGGCC
GAGGCCGCCTCGGCCTCTGAGCTATTCCAGAAGTAGTGAGGAGGCTTTTTTGGAGGCCTAGGGACGTACC
CAATTCGCCCTATAGTGAGTCGTATTACGCGCGCTCACTGGCCGTCGTTTTACAACGTCGTGACTGGGAA
AACCCTGGCGTTACCCAACTTAATCGCCTTGCAGCACATCCCCCTTTCGCCAGCTGGCGTAATAGCGAAG
AGGCCCGCACCGATCGCCCTTCCCAACAGTTGCGCAGCCTGAATGGCGAATGGG
[124 nt withheld, positions 6285-6408]
C
[91 nt withheld, positions 6410-6500]
A
[49 nt withheld, positions 6502-6550]
CCTTTGACGTTGGAGTCCACGTTCTTT
[37 nt withheld, positions 6578-6614]
ACCCTATCTCGGTCTATTCTTTTGATTTATAAGGGATTTTGCCGATTTCGGCCTATTGGTTAAAAAATGA
GCTGATTTAACAAAAATTTAACGCGAATTTTAACAAAATATTAACGCTTACAATTTAGGTGGCACTTTTC
GGGGAAATGTGCGCGGAACCCCTATTTGTTTATTTTTCTAAATACATTCAAATATGTATCCGCTCATGAG
ACAATAACCCTGATAAATGCTTCAATAATATTGAAAAAGGAAGAGTATGAGTATTCAACATTTCCGTGTC
GCCCTTATTCCCTTTTTTGCGGCATTTTGCCTTCCTGTTTTTGCTCACCCAGAAACGCTGGTGAAAGTAA
AAGATGCTGAAGATCAGTTGGGTGCACGAGTGGGTTACATCGAACTGGATCTCAACAGCGGTAAGATCCT
TGAGAGTTTTCGCCCCGAAGAACGTTTTCCAATGATGAGCACTTTTAAAGTTCTGCTATGTGGCGCGGTA
TTATCCCGTATTGACGCCGGGCAAGAGCAACTCGGTCGCCGCATACACTATTCTCAGAATGACTTGGTTG
AGTACTCACCAGTCACAGAAAAGCATCTTACGGATGGCATGACAGTAAGAGAATTATGCAGTGCTGCCAT
AACCATGAGTGATAACACTGCGGCCAACTTACTTCTGACAACGATCGGAGGACCGAAGGAGCTAACCGCT
TTTTTGCACAACATGGGGGATCATGTAACTCGCCTTGATCGTTGGGAACCGGAGCTGAATGAAGCCATAC
CAAACGACGAGCGTGACACCACGATGCCTGTAGCAATGGCAACAACGTTGCGCAAACTATTAACTGGCGA
ACTACTTACTCTAGCTTCCCGGCAACAATTAATAGACTGGATGGAGGCGGATAAAGTTGCAGGACCACTT
CTGCGCTCGGCCCTTCCGGCTGGCTGGTTTATTGCTGATAAATCTGGAGCCGGTGAGCGTGGGTCTCGCG
GTATCATTGCAGCACTGGGGCCAGATGGTAAGCCCTCCCGTATCGTAGTTATCTACACGACGGGGAGTCA
GGCAACTATGGATGAACGAAATAGACAGATCGCTGAGATAGGTGCCTCACTGATTAAGCATTGGTAACTG
TCAGACCAAGTTTACTCATATATACTTTAGATTGATTTAAAACTTCATTTTTAATTTAAAAGGATCTAGG
TGAAGATCCTTTTTGATAATCTCATGACCAAAATCCCTTAACGTGAGTTTTCGTTCCACTGAGCGTCAGA
CCCCGTAGAAAAGATCAAAGGATCTTCTTGAGATCCTTTTTTTCTGCGCGTAATCTGCTGCTTGCAAACA
AAAAAACCACCGCTACCAGCGGTGGTTTGTTTGCCGGATCAAGAGCTACCAACTCTTTTTCCGAAGGTAA
CTGGCTTCAGCAGAGCGCAGATACCAAATACTGTTCTTCTAGTGTAGCCGTAGTTAGGCCACCACTTCAA
GAACTCTGTAGCACCGCCTACATACCTCGCTCTGCTAATCCTGTTACCAGTGGCTGCTGCCAGTGGCGAT
AAGTCGTGTCTTACCGGGTTGGACTCAAGACGATAGTTACCGGATAAGGCGCAGCGGTCGGGCTGAACGG
GGGGTTCGTGCACACAGCCCAGCTTGGAGCGAACGACCTACACCGAACTGAGATACCTACAGCGTGAGCT
ATGAGAAAGCGCCACGCTTCCCGAAGGGAGAAAGGCGGACAGGTATCCGGTAAGCGGCAGGGTCGGAACA
GGAGAGCGCACGAGGGAGCTTCCAGGGGGAAACGCCTGGTATCTTTATAGTCCTGTCGGGTTTCGCCACC
TCTGACTTGAGCGTCGATTTTTGTGATGCTCGTCAGGGGGGCGGAGCCTATGGAAAAACGCCAGCAACGC
GGCCTTTTTACGGTTCCTGGCCTTTTGCTGGCCTTTTGCTCACATGTTCTTTCCTGCGTTATCCCCTGAT
TCTGTGGATAACCGTATTACCGCCTTTGAGTGAGCTGATACCGCTCGCCGCAGCCGAACGACCGAGCGCA
GCGAGTCAGTGAGCGAGGAAGCGGAAGAGCGCCCAATACGCAAACCGCCTCTCCCCGCGCGTTGGCCGAT
TCATTAATGCAGCTGGCACGACAGGTTTCCCGACTGGAAAGCGGGCAGTGAGCGCAACGCAATTAATGTG
AGTTAGCTCACTCATTAGGCACCCCAGGCTTTACACTTTATGCTTCCGGCTCGTATGTTGTGTGGAATTG
TGAGCGGATAACAATTTCACACAGGAAACAGCTATGACCATGATTACGCCAAGCGCGCAATTAACCCTCA
CTAAAGGGAACAAAAGCTGGAGCTGCAAGCTT
